Addgene plasmid #114292: pCWXPGR-pTF-BDNF
Purpose: TET-inducible expression of BDNF
Depositing lab: Patrick Salmon. Depositing organization: University of Geneva.
Backbone
  Vector backbone: pCWXPGR65
  Vector type: Lentiviral
  Selectable markers: GFP
Growth in bacteria
  Bacterial resistance: Ampicillin, 100 μg/mL
  Growth temperature: 37°C
  Growth strain: NEB Stable
  Copy number: High Copy
Gene/Insert
  Gene/Insert name: BDNF
  Species: M. musculus (mouse)
  Entrez Gene: Bdnf
  Cloning method: Gateway Cloning
Terms and licenses: Academic/Nonprofit Terms; Industry Terms: Not Available to Industry
Depositor comments: Subcloned from Addgene Plasmid #39857. pTF is an optimized TET-promoter, described in HGT 2011, Giry et al.
How to cite: pCWXPGR-pTF-BDNF was a gift from Patrick Salmon (Addgene plasmid # 114292 ; http://n2t.net/addgene:114292 ; RRID:Addgene_114292)
