[The description below was written by a language model from this plasmid's Addgene catalogue record and pLannotate feature annotations shown in this document.]
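Description:
pCWXPGR-pTF-BDNF is an all-in-one, tetracycline-inducible HIV-1-based lentiviral transfer vector built on the pCWXPGR65 backbone and carrying mouse Bdnf. It is maintained in E. coli through a high-copy ColE1/pUC origin and an ampicillin resistance gene. The backbone also contains an SV40 origin and poly(A) signal outside the viral unit. The viral genome is transcribed from a CMV enhancer fused to a truncated 5' LTR, followed by the Ψ packaging signal with a gag fragment, the cPPT/CTS and the RRE. It ends in a WPRE, a truncated 3' LTR carrying a loxP site, and a rabbit β-globin poly(A) signal. Because the 3' LTR region is copied to both proviral ends during reverse transcription, such a loxP site can in principle allow Cre-mediated excision, although the record does not state this use.

Two expression units sit in tandem inside the vector. The first is pTF, described by the depositor as an optimized TET promoter. It is annotated as tet operator repeats upstream of a minimal promoter, flanked by attB4 and attB1, and it drives the Bdnf coding sequence between attB1 and attB2. These sites reflect multisite Gateway assembly, and the insert was subcloned from another deposited plasmid. Downstream, a constitutive human PGK promoter drives EGFP, followed by an rtTA3-type reverse tetracycline transactivator region and a RelA (p65) activation domain. The element linking EGFP to the transactivator is not annotated. Transduced cells are therefore identified by GFP fluorescence, the only listed eukaryotic marker, and they supply their own transactivator, so BDNF expression is switched on by doxycycline. The depositor and sequencing-derived records differ by a few nucleotides and in their start position, but show the same features.
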