Features (pLannotate 1.2.2; 37 found; start..end, strand, type, name):
      4..383     +  enhancer       CMV enhancer: human cytomegalovirus immediate early enhancer
    385..642     +  LTR            5' LTR (truncated): truncated 5' long terminal repeat (LTR) from HIV-1
    689..814     +  misc_feature   HIV-1 Ψ: packaging signal of human immunodeficiency virus type 1
    798..1157    +  CDS            HIV-1 gag (fragment): gag protein from human immunodeficiency virus 1; gag
   1306..1423    +  misc_feature   cPPT/CTS: central polypurine tract and central termination sequence of HIV-1
   1566..1649    +  CDS            vif (fragment): VIF_HV1BR - Experimental evidence at protein level: Swiss-Prot protein existence level 1. Counteracts the innate antiviral activity of host APOBEC3F and APOBEC3G. Forms a complex with host APOBEC3F and APOBEC3G thus preventing the entry of these lethally hypermutating enzymes into progeny virions. Recruits an active E3 ubiquitin ligase complex composed of elongin BC, CUL5, and RBX2 to induce polyubiquitination of APOBEC3G and APOBEC3F. In turn, they are directed to the 26S proteasome for degradation. Vif interaction with APOBEC3G also blocks its cytidine deaminase activity in a proteasome-inde
   1783..2016    +  misc_feature   RRE: The Rev response element (RRE) of HIV-1 allows for Rev-dependent mRNA export from the nucleus to the cytoplasm.
   2393..2493    +  CDS            Rev (fragment): human immunodeficiency virus 1 (HIV-1) Rev protein; rev; enhances nuclear export of unspliced and incompletely spliced viral mRNAs
   2522..2542    +  protein_bind   attB4: mutant version of attB; core recombination site for the Gateway® BP reaction BP Clonase™
   2569..2587    +  protein_bind   tet operator: bacterial operator O1 for the tetR and tetA genes tetracycline repressor TetR
   2610..2628    +  protein_bind   tet operator: bacterial operator O1 for the tetR and tetA genes tetracycline repressor TetR
   2651..2678    -  promoter       tetR/tetA promoters (fragment): tetR; overlapping promoters for bacterial tetR and tetA
   2774..2792    +  protein_bind   tet operator: bacterial operator O1 for the tetR and tetA genes tetracycline repressor TetR
   2803..2846    +  promoter       minimal CaMV 35S promoter (fragment): minimal 35S promoter from cauliflower mosaic virus
   2855..2875    +  protein_bind   attB1: mutant version of attB; core recombination site for the Gateway® BP reaction BP Clonase™
   2884..3630    +  CDS            Bdnf: BDNF_MOUSE - Experimental evidence at protein level: Swiss-Prot protein existence level 1. [BDNF precursor form]: Important signaling molecule that activates signaling cascades downstream of NTRK2 (PubMed:27457814). Activates signaling cascades via the heterodimeric receptor formed by NGFR and SORCS2 (PubMed:24908487, PubMed:29909994). Signaling via NGFR and SORCS2 plays a role in synaptic plasticity and long-term depression (LTD) (PubMed:27457814). Binding to NGFR and SORCS2 promotes neuronal apoptosis (PubMed:24908487). Promotes neuronal growth cone collapse (PubMed:24908487, PubMed:27457814
   3634..3658    -  protein_bind   attB2: mutant version of attB; recombination site for the Gateway® BP reaction BP Clonase™
   3676..4186    +  promoter       hPGK promoter: human phosphoglycerate kinase 1 promoter
   4208..4924    +  CDS            EGFP: EGFP is a basic (constitutively fluorescent) green fluorescent protein published in 1996, derived from Aequorea victoria. It is reported to be a rapidly-maturing weak dimer with moderate acid sensitivity.
   5006..5629    +  CDS            rtTA3 (fragment): reverse tetracycline transactivator 3 activates expression from Tet-responsive promoters in the presence of doxycycline
   6068..6439    +  CDS            RelA (p65) AD: transcriptional activation domain of human RelA, also known as p65 (O'Shea and Perkins, 2008)
   6459..7047    +  misc_feature   WPRE: woodchuck hepatitis virus posttranscriptional regulatory element
   7055..7174    +  CDS            nef (fragment): NEF_HV1LA - Experimental evidence at protein level: Swiss-Prot protein existence level 1. Extracellular Nef protein targets CD4(+) T-lymphocytes for apoptosis by interacting with CXCR4 surface receptors. From Human immunodeficiency virus type 1 group M subtype B (isolate Lai) (HIV-1).
   7195..7228    +  protein_bind   loxP: Cre-mediated recombination occurs in the 8-bp core sequence (GCATACAT). Cre recombinase
   7248..7428    +  LTR            5' LTR (truncated): truncated 5' long terminal repeat (LTR) from HIV-1
   7531..7586    +  polyA_signal   β-globin poly(A) signal: rabbit β-globin polyadenylation signal (Gil and Proudfoot, 1987)
   7969..7985    -  protein_bind   lac operator: The lac repressor binds to the lac operator to inhibit transcription in E. coli. This inhibition can be relieved by adding lactose or isopropyl-β-D-thiogalactopyranoside (IPTG). lac repressor encoded by lacI
   7993..8023    -  promoter       lac promoter: promoter for the E. coli lac operon
   8038..8059    -  protein_bind   CAP binding site: CAP binding activates transcription in the presence of cAMP. E. coli catabolite activator protein
   8072..8111    -  CDS            lacI (fragment): lac repressor; lacI; The lac repressor binds to the lac operator to inhibit transcription in E. coli. This inhibition can be relieved by adding lactose or isopropyl-β-D-thiogalactopyranoside (IPTG).
   8118..8140    +  promoter       SV40 promoter (fragment): SV40 enhancer and early promoter
   8164..8299    +  rep_origin     SV40 ori: SV40 origin of replication
   8319..8453    +  polyA_signal   SV40 poly(A) signal: SV40 polyadenylation signal
   8455..8509    -  CDS            lacI (fragment): lac repressor; lacI; The lac repressor binds to the lac operator to inhibit transcription in E. coli. This inhibition can be relieved by adding lactose or isopropyl-β-D-thiogalactopyranoside (IPTG).
   8692..9280    -  rep_origin     ori: high-copy-number ColE1/pMB1/pBR322/pUC origin of replication
   9451..10311   -  CDS            AmpR: β-lactamase; bla; confers resistance to ampicillin, carbenicillin, and related antibiotics
  10312..10416   -  promoter       AmpR promoter: bla
>Addgene plasmid #114292 | pCWXPGR-pTF-BDNF | depositor full sequence | sequence record 215783 | Full Sequence
GTCGACATTGATTATTGACTAGTTATTAATAGTAATCAATTACGGGGTCATTAGTTCATAGCCCATATAT
GGAGTTCCGCGTTACATAACTTACGGTAAATGGCCCGCCTGGCTGACCGCCCAACGACCCCCGCCCATTG
ACGTCAATAATGACGTATGTTCCCATAGTAACGCCAATAGGGACTTTCCATTGACGTCAATGGGTGGACT
ATTTACGGTAAACTGCCCACTTGGCAGTACATCAAGTGTATCATATGCCAAGTACGCCCCCTATTGACGT
CAATGACGGTAAATGGCCCGCCTGGCATTATGCCCAGTACATGACCTTATGGGACTTTCCTACTTGGCAG
TACATCTACGTATTAGTCATCGCTATTACCATGGGAGGCGTGGCCTGGGCGGGACTGGGGAGTGGCGAGC
CCTCAGATCCTGCATATAAGCAGCTGCTTTTTGCCTGTACTGGGTCTCTCTGGTTAGACCAGATCTGAGC
CTGGGAGCTCTCTGGCTAACTAGGGAACCCACTGCTTAAGCCTCAATAAAGCTTGCCTTGAGTGCTTCAA
GTAGTGTGTGCCCGTCTGTTGTGTGACTCTGGTAACTAGAGATCCCTCAGACCCTTTTAGTCAGTGTGGA
AAATCTCTAGCAGTGGCGCCCGAACAGGGACTTGAAAGCGAAAGGGAAACCAGAGGAGCTCTCTCGACGC
AGGACTCGGCTTGCTGAAGCGCGCACGGCAAGAGGCGAGGGGCGGCGACTGGTGAGTACGCCAAAAATTT
TGACTAGCGGAGGCTAGAAGGAGAGAGATGGGTGCGAGAGCGTCAGTATTAAGCGGGGGAGAATTAGATC
GCGATGGGAAAAAATTCGGTTAAGGCCAGGGGGAAAGAAAAAATATAAATTAAAACATATAGTATGGGCA
AGCAGGGAGCTAGAACGATTCGCAGTTAATCCTGGCCTGTTAGAAACATCAGAAGGCTGTAGACAAATAC
TGGGACAGCTACAACCATCCCTTCAGACAGGATCAGAAGAACTTAGATCATTATATAATACAGTAGCAAC
CCTCTATTGTGTGCATCAAAGGATAGAGATAAAAGACACCAAGGAAGCTTTAGACAAGATAGAGGAAGAG
CAAAACAAAAGTAAGAAAAAAGCACAGCAAGCAGCAGGATCTTCAGACCTGGAAATTCCCTACAATCCCC
AAAGTCAAGGAGTAGTAGAATCTATGAATAAAGAATTAAAGAAAATTATAGGACAGGTAAGAGATCAGGC
TGAACATCTTAAGACAGCAGTACAAATGGCAGTATTCATCCACAATTTTAAAAGAAAAGGGGGGATTGGG
GGGTACAGTGCAGGGGAAAGAATAGTAGACATAATAGCAACAGACATACAAACTAAAGAATTACAAAAAC
AAATTACAAAAATTCAAAATTTTCGGGTTTATTACAGGGACAGCAGAAATCCACTTTGGAAAGGACCAGC
AAAGCTCCTCTGGAAAGGTGAAGGGGCAGTAGTAATACAAGATAATAGTGACATAAAAGTAGTGCCAAGA
AGAAAAGCAAAGATCATTAGGGATTATGGAAAACAGATGGCAGGTGATGATTGTGTGGCAAGTAGACAGG
ATGAGGATTAGAACATGGAAAAGTTTAGTAAAACACCATAAGGAGGAGATATGAGGGACAATTGGAGAAG
TGAATTATATAAATATAAAGTAGTAAAAATTGAACCATTAGGAGTAGCACCCACCAAGGCAAAGAGAAGA
GTGGTGCAGAGAGAAAAAAGAGCAGTGGGAATAGGAGCTTTGTTCCTTGGGTTCTTGGGAGCAGCAGGAA
GCACTATGGGCGCAGCGTCAATGACGCTGACGGTACAGGCCAGACAATTATTGTCTGGTATAGTGCAGCA
GCAGAACAATTTGCTGAGGGCTATTGAGGCGCAACAGCATCTGTTGCAACTCACAGTCTGGGGCATCAAG
CAGCTCCAGGCAAGAATCCTGGCTGTGGAAAGATACCTAAAGGATCAACAGCTCCTGGGGATTTGGGGTT
GCTCTGGAAAACTCATTTGCACCACTGCTGTGCCTTGGAATGCTAGTTGGAGTAATAAATCTCTGGAACA
GATTTGGAATCACACGACCTGGATGGAGTGGGACAGAGAAATTAACAATTACACAAGCTTAATACACTCC
TTAATTGAAGAATCGCAAAACCAGCAAGAAAAGAATGAACAAGAATTATTGGAATTAGATAAATGGGCAA
GTTTGTGGAATTGGTTTAACATAACAAATTGGCTGTGGTATATAAAATTATTCATAATGATAGTAGGAGG
CTTGGTAGGTTTAAGAATAGTTTTTGCTGTACTTTCTATAGTGAATAGAGTTAGGCAGGGATATTCACCA
TTATCGTTTCAGACCCACCTCCCAACCCCGAGGGGACCCGACAGGCCCGAAGGAATAGAAGAAGAAGGTG
GAGAGAGAGACAGAGACAGATCCATTCGATTAGTGAACGGATCTCGACGGTATCGCTAGTGATTATCGGA
TCAACTTTGTATAGAAAAGTTGGGTACAACTCCCACTAGACATATCCTACTCTATCATTGATAGAGTGAC
CCTTCCATAGACATATCCTACTCTATCATTGATAGAGTGACCCTTCCACTAGGTTCACTTTTCTCTATCA
TTGATAGGGAGTGGTAAACAATTGATGGACAAAATCTATCAATGATAGAGAGTGCATGTTACTAGTATTG
TTCTTCTCTATCATTGATAGTGACTTTGCCTAATCACTTAGCAACTCTATCATTGATAGAGTTCTAGTAT
TAGCAAGGCCTTTCCTCTATATAAGGAAGTTCATTTCATTTGGAGAAGATCCCCCAAGTTTGTACAAAAA
AGCAGGCTTCACCATGACCATCCTTTTCCTTACTATGGTTATTTCATACTTCGGTTGCATGAAGGCGGCG
CCCATGAAAGAAGTAAACGTCCACGGACAAGGCAACTTGGCCTACCCAGGTGTGCGGACCCATGGGACTC
TGGAGAGCGTGAATGGGCCCAGGGCAGGTTCGAGAGGTCTGACGACGACATCACTGGCTGACACTTTTGA
GCACGTCATCGAAGAGCTGCTGGATGAGGACCAGAAGGTTCGGCCCAACGAAGAAAACCATAAGGACGCG
GACTTGTACACTTCCCGGGTGATGCTCAGCAGTCAAGTGCCTTTGGAGCCTCCTCTACTCTTTCTGCTGG
AGGAATACAAAAATTACCTGGATGCCGCAAACATGTCTATGAGGGTTCGGCGCCACTCCGACCCTGCCCG
CCGTGGGGAGCTGAGCGTGTGTGACAGTATTAGCGAGTGGGTCACAGCGGCAGATAAAAAGACTGCAGTG
GACATGTCTGGCGGGACGGTCACAGTCCTAGAGAAAGTCCCGGTATCCAAAGGCCAACTGAAGCAGTATT
TCTACGAGACCAAGTGTAATCCCATGGGTTACACCAAGGAAGGCTGCAGGGGCATAGACAAAAGGCACTG
GAACTCGCAATGCCGAACTACCCAATCGTATGTTCGGGCCCTTACTATGGATAGCAAAAAGAGAATTGGC
TGGCGATTCATAAGGATAGACACTTCCTGTGTATGTACACTGACCATTAAGAGGGGAAGATAGACCCAGC
TTTCTTGTACAAAGTGGTGATAATCGAATTCCCACGGGGTTGGGGTTGCGCCTTTTCCAAGGCAGCCCTG
GGTTTGCGCAGGGACGCGGCTGCTCTGGGCGTGGTTCCGGGAAACGCAGCGGCGCCGACCCTGGGTCTCG
CACATTCTTCACGTCCGTTCGCAGCGTCACCCGGATCTTCGCCGCTACCCTTGTGGGCCCCCCGGCGACG
CTTCCTGCTCCGCCCCTAAGTCGGGAAGGTTCCTTGCGGTTCGCGGCGTGCCGGACGTGACAAACGGAAG
CCGCACGTCTCACTAGTACCCTCGCAGACGGACAGCGCCAGGGAGCAATGGCAGCGCGCCGACCGCGATG
GGCTGTGGCCAATAGCGGCTGCTCAGCGGGGCGCGCCGAGAGCAGCGGCCGGGAAGGGGCGGTGCGGGAG
GCGGGGTGTGGGGCGGTAGTGTGGGCCCTGTTCCTGCCCGCGCGGTGTTCCGCATTCTGCAAGCCTCCGG
AGCGCACGTCGGCAGTCGGCTCCCTCGTTGACCGAATCACCGACCTCTCTCCCCAGGGGGATCCACCGGT
CGCCACCATGGTGAGCAAGGGCGAGGAGCTGTTCACCGGGGTGGTGCCCATCCTGGTCGAGCTGGACGGC
GACGTAAACGGCCACAAGTTCAGCGTGTCCGGCGAGGGCGAGGGCGATGCCACCTACGGCAAGCTGACCC
TGAAGTTCATCTGCACCACCGGCAAGCTGCCCGTGCCCTGGCCCACCCTCGTGACCACCCTGACCTACGG
CGTGCAGTGCTTCAGCCGCTACCCCGACCACATGAAGCAGCACGACTTCTTCAAGTCCGCCATGCCCGAA
GGCTACGTCCAGGAGCGCACCATCTTCTTCAAGGACGACGGCAACTACAAGACCCGCGCCGAGGTGAAGT
TCGAGGGCGACACCCTGGTGAACCGCATCGAGCTGAAGGGCATCGACTTCAAGGAGGACGGCAACATCCT
GGGGCACAAGCTGGAGTACAACTACAACAGCCACAACGTCTATATCATGGCCGACAAGCAGAAGAACGGC
ATCAAGGTGAACTTCAAGATCCGCCACAACATCGAGGACGGCAGCGTGCAGCTCGCCGACCACTACCAGC
AGAACACCCCCATCGGCGACGGCCCCGTGCTGCTGCCCGACAACCACTACCTGAGCACCCAGTCCGCCCT
GAGCAAAGACCCCAACGAGAAGCGCGATCACATGGTCCTGCTGGAGTTCGTGACCGCCGCCGGGATCACT
CTCGGCATGGACGAGCTGTACAAGGCTAGCGGATCAGGTCAATGTACTAACTACGCTTTGTTGAAGCTTG
CCGGCGATGTTGAAAGTAACCCCGGTCCTGGATCCATGTCCAGACTGGACAAGAGCAAAGTCATAAACGG
CGCTCTGGAATTACTCAATGGAGTCGGTATCGAAGGCCTGACGACAAGGAAACTCGCTCAAAAGCTGGGA
GTTGAGCAGCCTACCCTGTACTGGCACGTGAAGAACAAGCGGGCCCTGCTCGATGCCCTGCCAATCGAGA
TGCTGGACAGGCATCATACCCACTTCTGCCCCCTGGAAGGCGAGTCATGGCAAGACTTTCTGCGGAACAA
CGCCAAGTCATTCCGCTGTGCTCTCCTCTCACATCGCGACGGGGCTAAAGTGCATCTCGGCACCCGCCCA
ACAGAGAAACAGTACGAAACCCTGGAAAATCAGCTCGCGTTCCTGTGTCAGCAAGGCTTCTCCCTGGAGA
ACGCACTGTACGCTCTGTCCGCCGTGGGCCACTTTACACTGGGCTGCGTATTGGAGGAACAGGAGCATCA
AGTAGCAAAAGAGGAAAGAGAGACACCTACCACCGATTCTATGCCCCCACTTCTGAGACAAGCAATTGAG
CTGTTCGACCGGCAGGGAGCCGAACCTGCCTTCCTTTTCGGCCTGGAACTAATCATATGTGGCCTGGAGA
AACAGCTAAAGTGCGAAAGCGGCGGGCCGGCCTCGAGCGAATTCCAGTACCTGCCAGATACAGACGATCG
TCACCGGATTGAGGAGAAACGTAAAAGGACATATGAGACCTTCAAGAGCATCATGAAGAAGAGTCCTTTC
AGCGGACCCACCGACCCCCGGCCTCCACCTCGACGCATTGCTGTGCCTTCCCGCAGCTCAGCTTCTGTCC
CCAAGCCAGCACCCCAGCCCTATCCCTTTACGTCATCCCTGAGCACCATCAACTATGATGAGTTTCCCAC
CATGGTGTTTCCTTCTGGGCAGATCAGCCAGGCCTCGGCCTTGGCCCCGGCCCCTCCCCAAGTCCTGCCC
CAGGCTCCAGCCCCTGCCCCTGCTCCAGCCATGGTATCAGCTCTGGCCCAGGCCCCAGCCCCTGTCCCAG
TCCTAGCCCCAGGCCCTCCTCAGGCTGTGGCCCCACCTGCCCCCAAGCCCACCCAGGCTGGGGAAGGAAC
GCTGTCAGAGGCCCTGCTGCAGCTGCAGTTTGATGATGAAGACCTGGGGGCCTTGCTTGGCAACAGCACA
GACCCAGCTGTGTTCACAGACCTGGCATCCGTCGACAACTCCGAGTTTCAGCAGCTGCTGAACCAGGGCA
TACCTGTGGCCCCCCACACAACTGAGCCCATGCTGATGGAGTACCCTGAGGCTATAACTCGCCTAGTGAC
AGGGGCCCAGAGGCCCCCCGACCCAGCTCCTGCTCCACTGGGGGCCCCGGGGCTCCCCAATGGCCTCCTT
TCAGGAGATGAAGACTTCTCCTCCATTGCGGACATGGACTTCTCAGCCCTGCTGAGTCAGATCAGCTCCT
AAGATCAAGCTTATCGATAATCAACCTCTGGATTACAAAATTTGTGAAAGATTGACTGGTATTCTTAACT
ATGTTGCTCCTTTTACGCTATGTGGATACGCTGCTTTAATGCCTTTGTATCATGCTATTGCTTCCCGTAT
GGCTTTCATTTTCTCCTCCTTGTATAAATCCTGGTTGCTGTCTCTTTATGAGGAGTTGTGGCCCGTTGTC
AGGCAACGTGGCGTGGTGTGCACTGTGTTTGCTGACGCAACCCCCACTGGTTGGGGCATTGCCACCACCT
GTCAGCTCCTTTCCGGGACTTTCGCTTTCCCCCTCCCTATTGCCACGGCGGAACTCATCGCCGCCTGCCT
TGCCCGCTGCTGGACAGGGGCTCGGCTGTTGGGCACTGACAATTCCGTGGTGTTGTCGGGGAAATCATCG
TCCTTTCCTTGGCTGCTCGCCTGTGTTGCCACCTGGATTCTGCGCGGGACGTCCTTCTGCTACGTCCCTT
CGGCCCTCAATCCAGCGGACCTTCCTTCCCGCGGCCTGCTGCCGGCTCTGCGGCCTCTTCCGCGTCTTCG
CCTTCGCCCTCAGACGAGTCGGATCTCCCTTTGGGCCGCCTCCCCGCATCGATACCGTCGACCTCGAGGT
TCGCTTTAAGACCAATGACTTACAAGGCAGCTGTAGATCTTAGCCACTTTTTAAAAGAAAAGGGGGGACT
GGAAGGGCTAATTCACTCCCAACGAAGACAAGATGGGATCAATTCACCATGGGAATAACTTCGTATAGCA
TACATTATACGAAGTTATGCTGCTTTTTGCTTGTACTGGGTCTCTCTGGTTAGACCAGATCTGAGCCTGG
GAGCTCTCTGGCTAACTAGGGAACCCACTGCTTAAGCCTCAATAAAGCTTGCCTTGAGTGCTTCAAGTAG
TGTGTGCCCGTCTGTTGTGTGACTCTGGTAACTAGAGATCCCTCAGACCCTTTTAGTCAGTGTGGAAAAT
CTCTAGCAGCATCTAGTTGAATCGCCAGTGTGTCGAGCTAGCAGATCTTTTTCCCTCTGCCAAAAATTAT
GGGGACATCATGAAGCCCCTTGAGCATCTGACTTCTGGCTAATAAAGGAAATTTATTTTCATTGCAATAG
TGTGTTGGAATTTTTTGTGTCTCTCACTCGGAAGGACATATGGGAGGGCAAATCATTTAAAACATCAGAA
TGAGTATTTGGTTTAGAGTTTGGCAACATATGCCATATGCTGGCTGCCATGAACAAAGGTGGCTATAAAG
AGGTCATCAGTATATGAAACAGCCCCCTGCTGTCCATTCCTTATTCCATAGAAAAGCCTTGACTTGAGGT
TAGATTTTTTTTATATTTTGTTTTGTGTTATTTTTTTCTTTAACATCCCTAAAATTTTCCTTACATGTTT
TACTAGCCAGATTTTTCCTCCTCTCCTGACTACTCCCAGTCATAGCTGTCCCTCTTCTCTTATGAAGATC
CCTCGACCTGCAGCCCAAGCTTGGCGTAATCATGGTCATAGCTGTTTCCTGTGTGAAATTGTTATCCGCT
CACAATTCCACACAACATACGAGCCGGAAGCATAAAGTGTAAAGCCTGGGGTGCCTAATGAGTGAGCTAA
CTCACATTAATTGCGTTGCGCTCACTGCCCGCTTTCCAGTCGGGAAACCTGTCGTGCCAGCGGATCCGCA
TCTCAATTAGTCAGCAACCATAGTCCCGCCCCTAACTCCGCCCATCCCGCCCCTAACTCCGCCCAGTTCC
GCCCATTCTCCGCCCCATGGCTGACTAATTTTTTTTATTTATGCAGAGGCCGAGGCCGCCTCGGCCTCTG
AGCTATTCCAGAAGTAGTGAGGAGGCTTTTTTGGAGGCCTAGGCTTTTGCAAAAAGCTAACTTGTTTATT
GCAGCTTATAATGGTTACAAATAAAGCAATAGCATCACAAATTTCACAAATAAAGCATTTTTTTCACTGC
ATTCTAGTTGTGGTTTGTCCAAACTCATCAATGTATCTTATCATGTCTGGATCCGCTGCATTAATGAATC
GGCCAACGCGCGGGGAGAGGCGGTTTGCGTATTGGGCGCTCTTCCGCTTCCTCGCTCACTGACTCGCTGC
GCTCGGTCGTTCGGCTGCGGCGAGCGGTATCAGCTCACTCAAAGGCGGTAATACGGTTATCCACAGAATC
AGGGGATAACGCAGGAAAGAACATGTGAGCAAAAGGCCAGCAAAAGGCCAGGAACCGTAAAAAGGCCGCG
TTGCTGGCGTTTTTCCATAGGCTCCGCCCCCCTGACGAGCATCACAAAAATCGACGCTCAAGTCAGAGGT
GGCGAAACCCGACAGGACTATAAAGATACCAGGCGTTTCCCCCTGGAAGCTCCCTCGTGCGCTCTCCTGT
TCCGACCCTGCCGCTTACCGGATACCTGTCCGCCTTTCTCCCTTCGGGAAGCGTGGCGCTTTCTCAATGC
TCACGCTGTAGGTATCTCAGTTCGGTGTAGGTCGTTCGCTCCAAGCTGGGCTGTGTGCACGAACCCCCCG
TTCAGCCCGACCGCTGCGCCTTATCCGGTAACTATCGTCTTGAGTCCAACCCGGTAAGACACGACTTATC
GCCACTGGCAGCAGCCACTGGTAACAGGATTAGCAGAGCGAGGTATGTAGGCGGTGCTACAGAGTTCTTG
AAGTGGTGGCCTAACTACGGCTACACTAGAAGGACAGTATTTGGTATCTGCGCTCTGCTGAAGCCAGTTA
CCTTCGGAAAAAGAGTTGGTAGCTCTTGATCCGGCAAACAAACCACCGCTGGTAGCGGTGGTTTTTTTGT
TTGCAAGCAGCAGATTACGCGCAGAAAAAAAGGATCTCAAGAAGATCCTTTGATCTTTTCTACGGGGTCT
GACGCTCAGTGGAACGAAAACTCACGTTAAGGGATTTTGGTCATGAGATTATCAAAAAGGATCTTCACCT
AGATCCTTTTAAATTAAAAATGAAGTTTTAAATCAATCTAAAGTATATATGAGTAAACTTGGTCTGACAG
TTACCAATGCTTAATCAGTGAGGCACCTATCTCAGCGATCTGTCTATTTCGTTCATCCATAGTTGCCTGA
CTCCCCGTCGTGTAGATAACTACGATACGGGAGGGCTTACCATCTGGCCCCAGTGCTGCAATGATACCGC
GAGACCCACGCTCACCGGCTCCAGATTTATCAGCAATAAACCAGCCAGCCGGAAGGGCCGAGCGCAGAAG
TGGTCCTGCAACTTTATCCGCCTCCATCCAGTCTATTAATTGTTGCCGGGAAGCTAGAGTAAGTAGTTCG
CCAGTTAATAGTTTGCGCAACGTTGTTGCCATTGCTACAGGCATCGTGGTGTCACGCTCGTCGTTTGGTA
TGGCTTCATTCAGCTCCGGTTCCCAACGATCAAGGCGAGTTACATGATCCCCCATGTTGTGCAAAAAAGC
GGTTAGCTCCTTCGGTCCTCCGATCGTTGTCAGAAGTAAGTTGGCCGCAGTGTTATCACTCATGGTTATG
GCAGCACTGCATAATTCTCTTACTGTCATGCCATCCGTAAGATGCTTTTCTGTGACTGGTGAGTACTCAA
CCAAGTCATTCTGAGAATAGTGTATGCGGCGACCGAGTTGCTCTTGCCCGGCGTCAATACGGGATAATAC
CGCGCCACATAGCAGAACTTTAAAAGTGCTCATCATTGGAAAACGTTCTTCGGGGCGAAAACTCTCAAGG
ATCTTACCGCTGTTGAGATCCAGTTCGATGTAACCCACTCGTGCACCCAACTGATCTTCAGCATCTTTTA
CTTTCACCAGCGTTTCTGGGTGAGCAAAAACAGGAAGGCAAAATGCCGCAAAAAAGGGAATAAGGGCGAC
ACGGAAATGTTGAATACTCATACTCTTCCTTTTTCAATATTATTGAAGCATTTATCAGGGTTATTGTCTC
ATGAGCGGATACATATTTGAATGTATTTAGAAAAATAAACAAATAGGGGTTCCGCGCACATTTCCCCGAA
AAGTGCCACCTG
