Features (pLannotate 1.2.2; 37 found; start..end, strand, type, name):
     22..738     +  CDS            EGFP: EGFP is a basic (constitutively fluorescent) green fluorescent protein published in 1996, derived from Aequorea victoria. It is reported to be a rapidly-maturing weak dimer with moderate acid sensitivity.
    820..1443    +  CDS            rtTA3 (fragment): reverse tetracycline transactivator 3 activates expression from Tet-responsive promoters in the presence of doxycycline
   1882..2253    +  CDS            RelA (p65) AD: transcriptional activation domain of human RelA, also known as p65 (O'Shea and Perkins, 2008)
   2279..2867    +  misc_feature   WPRE: woodchuck hepatitis virus posttranscriptional regulatory element
   2875..2994    +  CDS            nef (fragment): NEF_HV1LA - Experimental evidence at protein level: Swiss-Prot protein existence level 1. Extracellular Nef protein targets CD4(+) T-lymphocytes for apoptosis by interacting with CXCR4 surface receptors. From Human immunodeficiency virus type 1 group M subtype B (isolate Lai) (HIV-1).
   3015..3048    +  protein_bind   loxP: Cre-mediated recombination occurs in the 8-bp core sequence (GCATACAT). Cre recombinase
   3068..3248    +  LTR            5' LTR (truncated): truncated 5' long terminal repeat (LTR) from HIV-1
   3351..3406    +  polyA_signal   β-globin poly(A) signal: rabbit β-globin polyadenylation signal (Gil and Proudfoot, 1987)
   3791..3807    -  protein_bind   lac operator: The lac repressor binds to the lac operator to inhibit transcription in E. coli. This inhibition can be relieved by adding lactose or isopropyl-β-D-thiogalactopyranoside (IPTG). lac repressor encoded by lacI
   3815..3845    -  promoter       lac promoter: promoter for the E. coli lac operon
   3860..3881    -  protein_bind   CAP binding site: CAP binding activates transcription in the presence of cAMP. E. coli catabolite activator protein
   3894..3933    -  CDS            lacI (fragment): lac repressor; lacI; The lac repressor binds to the lac operator to inhibit transcription in E. coli. This inhibition can be relieved by adding lactose or isopropyl-β-D-thiogalactopyranoside (IPTG).
   3940..3962    +  promoter       SV40 promoter (fragment): SV40 enhancer and early promoter
   3986..4121    +  rep_origin     SV40 ori: SV40 origin of replication
   4141..4275    +  polyA_signal   SV40 poly(A) signal: SV40 polyadenylation signal
   4277..4331    -  CDS            lacI (fragment): lac repressor; lacI; The lac repressor binds to the lac operator to inhibit transcription in E. coli. This inhibition can be relieved by adding lactose or isopropyl-β-D-thiogalactopyranoside (IPTG).
   4514..5101    -  rep_origin     ori: high-copy-number ColE1/pMB1/pBR322/pUC origin of replication
   5272..6132    -  CDS            AmpR: β-lactamase; bla; confers resistance to ampicillin, carbenicillin, and related antibiotics
   6133..6237    -  promoter       AmpR promoter: bla
   6268..6647    +  enhancer       CMV enhancer: human cytomegalovirus immediate early enhancer
   6649..6906    +  LTR            5' LTR (truncated): truncated 5' long terminal repeat (LTR) from HIV-1
   6953..7078    +  misc_feature   HIV-1 Ψ: packaging signal of human immunodeficiency virus type 1
   7062..7421    +  CDS            HIV-1 gag (fragment): gag protein from human immunodeficiency virus 1; gag
   7570..7687    +  misc_feature   cPPT/CTS: central polypurine tract and central termination sequence of HIV-1
   7830..7913    +  CDS            vif (fragment): VIF_HV1BR - Experimental evidence at protein level: Swiss-Prot protein existence level 1. Counteracts the innate antiviral activity of host APOBEC3F and APOBEC3G. Forms a complex with host APOBEC3F and APOBEC3G thus preventing the entry of these lethally hypermutating enzymes into progeny virions. Recruits an active E3 ubiquitin ligase complex composed of elongin BC, CUL5, and RBX2 to induce polyubiquitination of APOBEC3G and APOBEC3F. In turn, they are directed to the 26S proteasome for degradation. Vif interaction with APOBEC3G also blocks its cytidine deaminase activity in a proteasome-inde
   8047..8280    +  misc_feature   RRE: The Rev response element (RRE) of HIV-1 allows for Rev-dependent mRNA export from the nucleus to the cytoplasm.
   8657..8757    +  CDS            Rev (fragment): human immunodeficiency virus 1 (HIV-1) Rev protein; rev; enhances nuclear export of unspliced and incompletely spliced viral mRNAs
   8784..8804    +  protein_bind   attB4: mutant version of attB; core recombination site for the Gateway® BP reaction BP Clonase™
   8831..8849    +  protein_bind   tet operator: bacterial operator O1 for the tetR and tetA genes tetracycline repressor TetR
   8872..8890    +  protein_bind   tet operator: bacterial operator O1 for the tetR and tetA genes tetracycline repressor TetR
   8913..8940    -  promoter       tetR/tetA promoters (fragment): tetR; overlapping promoters for bacterial tetR and tetA
   9036..9054    +  protein_bind   tet operator: bacterial operator O1 for the tetR and tetA genes tetracycline repressor TetR
   9065..9108    +  promoter       minimal CaMV 35S promoter (fragment): minimal 35S promoter from cauliflower mosaic virus
   9117..9137    +  protein_bind   attB1: mutant version of attB; core recombination site for the Gateway® BP reaction BP Clonase™
   9146..9892    +  CDS            Bdnf: BDNF_MOUSE - Experimental evidence at protein level: Swiss-Prot protein existence level 1. [BDNF precursor form]: Important signaling molecule that activates signaling cascades downstream of NTRK2 (PubMed:27457814). Activates signaling cascades via the heterodimeric receptor formed by NGFR and SORCS2 (PubMed:24908487, PubMed:29909994). Signaling via NGFR and SORCS2 plays a role in synaptic plasticity and long-term depression (LTD) (PubMed:27457814). Binding to NGFR and SORCS2 promotes neuronal apoptosis (PubMed:24908487). Promotes neuronal growth cone collapse (PubMed:24908487, PubMed:27457814
   9896..9920    -  protein_bind   attB2: mutant version of attB; recombination site for the Gateway® BP reaction BP Clonase™
   9937..10447   +  promoter       hPGK promoter: human phosphoglycerate kinase 1 promoter
>Addgene plasmid #114292 | pCWXPGR-pTF-BDNF | addgene full sequence | sequence record 218692 | Addgene NGS Result
GGGGATCCACCGGTCGCCACCATGGTGAGCAAGGGCGAGGAGCTGTTCACCGGGGTGGTGCCCATCCTGG
TCGAGCTGGACGGCGACGTAAACGGCCACAAGTTCAGCGTGTCCGGCGAGGGCGAGGGCGATGCCACCTA
CGGCAAGCTGACCCTGAAGTTCATCTGCACCACCGGCAAGCTGCCCGTGCCCTGGCCCACCCTCGTGACC
ACCCTGACCTACGGCGTGCAGTGCTTCAGCCGCTACCCCGACCACATGAAGCAGCACGACTTCTTCAAGT
CCGCCATGCCCGAAGGCTACGTCCAGGAGCGCACCATCTTCTTCAAGGACGACGGCAACTACAAGACCCG
CGCCGAGGTGAAGTTCGAGGGCGACACCCTGGTGAACCGCATCGAGCTGAAGGGCATCGACTTCAAGGAG
GACGGCAACATCCTGGGGCACAAGCTGGAGTACAACTACAACAGCCACAACGTCTATATCATGGCCGACA
AGCAGAAGAACGGCATCAAGGTGAACTTCAAGATCCGCCACAACATCGAGGACGGCAGCGTGCAGCTCGC
CGACCACTACCAGCAGAACACCCCCATCGGCGACGGCCCCGTGCTGCTGCCCGACAACCACTACCTGAGC
ACCCAGTCCGCCCTGAGCAAAGACCCCAACGAGAAGCGCGATCACATGGTCCTGCTGGAGTTCGTGACCG
CCGCCGGGATCACTCTCGGCATGGACGAGCTGTACAAGGCTAGCGGATCAGGTCAATGTACTAACTACGC
TTTGTTGAAGCTTGCCGGCGATGTTGAAAGTAACCCCGGTCCTGGATCCATGTCCAGACTGGACAAGAGC
AAAGTCATAAACGGCGCTCTGGAATTACTCAATGGAGTCGGTATCGAAGGCCTGACGACAAGGAAACTCG
CTCAAAAGCTGGGAGTTGAGCAGCCTACCCTGTACTGGCACGTGAAGAACAAGCGGGCCCTGCTCGATGC
CCTGCCAATCGAGATGCTGGACAGGCATCATACCCACTTCTGCCCCCTGGAAGGCGAGTCATGGCAAGAC
TTTCTGCGGAACAACGCCAAGTCATTCCGCTGTGCTCTCCTCTCACATCGCGACGGGGCTAAAGTGCATC
TCGGCACCCGCCCAACAGAGAAACAGTACGAAACCCTGGAAAATCAGCTCGCGTTCCTGTGTCAGCAAGG
CTTCTCCCTGGAGAACGCACTGTACGCTCTGTCCGCCGTGGGCCACTTTACACTGGGCTGCGTATTGGAG
GAACAGGAGCATCAAGTAGCAAAAGAGGAAAGAGAGACACCTACCACCGATTCTATGCCCCCACTTCTGA
GACAAGCAATTGAGCTGTTCGACCGGCAGGGAGCCGAACCTGCCTTCCTTTTCGGCCTGGAACTAATCAT
ATGTGGCCTGGAGAAACAGCTAAAGTGCGAAAGCGGCGGGCCGGCCTCGAGCGAATTCCAGTACCTGCCA
GATACAGACGATCGTCACCGGATTGAGGAGAAACGTAAAAGGACATATGAGACCTTCAAGAGCATCATGA
AGAAGAGTCCTTTCAGCGGACCCACCGACCCCCGGCCTCCACCTCGACGCATTGCTGTGCCTTCCCGCAG
CTCAGCTTCTGTCCCCAAGCCAGCACCCCAGCCCTATCCCTTTACGTCATCCCTGAGCACCATCAACTAT
GATGAGTTTCCCACCATGGTGTTTCCTTCTGGGCAGATCAGCCAGGCCTCGGCCTTGGCCCCGGCCCCTC
CCCAAGTCCTGCCCCAGGCTCCAGCCCCTGCCCCTGCTCCAGCCATGGTATCAGCTCTGGCCCAGGCCCC
AGCCCCTGTCCCAGTCCTAGCCCCAGGCCCTCCTCAGGCTGTGGCCCCACCTGCCCCCAAGCCCACCCAG
GCTGGGGAAGGAACGCTGTCAGAGGCCCTGCTGCAGCTGCAGTTTGATGATGAAGACCTGGGGGCCTTGC
TTGGCAACAGCACAGACCCAGCTGTGTTCACAGACCTGGCATCCGTCGACAACTCCGAGTTTCAGCAGCT
GCTGAACCAGGGCATACCTGTGGCCCCCCACACAACTGAGCCCATGCTGATGGAGTACCCTGAGGCTATA
ACTCGCCTAGTGACAGGGGCCCAGAGGCCCCCCGACCCAGCTCCTGCTCCACTGGGGGCCCCGGGGCTCC
CCAATGGCCTCCTTTCAGGAGATGAAGACTTCTCCTCCATTGCGGACATGGACTTCTCAGCCCTGCTGAG
TCAGATCAGCTCCTAAAGATCTGATCAAGCTTATCGATAATCAACCTCTGGATTACAAAATTTGTGAAAG
ATTGACTGGTATTCTTAACTATGTTGCTCCTTTTACGCTATGTGGATACGCTGCTTTAATGCCTTTGTAT
CATGCTATTGCTTCCCGTATGGCTTTCATTTTCTCCTCCTTGTATAAATCCTGGTTGCTGTCTCTTTATG
AGGAGTTGTGGCCCGTTGTCAGGCAACGTGGCGTGGTGTGCACTGTGTTTGCTGACGCAACCCCCACTGG
TTGGGGCATTGCCACCACCTGTCAGCTCCTTTCCGGGACTTTCGCTTTCCCCCTCCCTATTGCCACGGCG
GAACTCATCGCCGCCTGCCTTGCCCGCTGCTGGACAGGGGCTCGGCTGTTGGGCACTGACAATTCCGTGG
TGTTGTCGGGGAAATCATCGTCCTTTCCTTGGCTGCTCGCCTGTGTTGCCACCTGGATTCTGCGCGGGAC
GTCCTTCTGCTACGTCCCTTCGGCCCTCAATCCAGCGGACCTTCCTTCCCGCGGCCTGCTGCCGGCTCTG
CGGCCTCTTCCGCGTCTTCGCCTTCGCCCTCAGACGAGTCGGATCTCCCTTTGGGCCGCCTCCCCGCATC
GATACCGTCGACCTCGAGGTTCGCTTTAAGACCAATGACTTACAAGGCAGCTGTAGATCTTAGCCACTTT
TTAAAAGAAAAGGGGGGACTGGAAGGGCTAATTCACTCCCAACGAAGACAAGATGGGATCAATTCACCAT
GGGAATAACTTCGTATAGCATACATTATACGAAGTTATGCTGCTTTTTGCTTGTACTGGGTCTCTCTGGT
TAGACCAGATCTGAGCCTGGGAGCTCTCTGGCTAACTAGGGAACCCACTGCTTAAGCCTCAATAAAGCTT
GCCTTGAGTGCTTCAAGTAGTGTGTGCCCGTCTGTTGTGTGACTCTGGTAACTAGAGATCCCTCAGACCC
TTTTAGTCAGTGTGGAAAATCTCTAGCAGCATCTAGTTGAATCGCCAGTGTGTCGAGCTAGCAGATCTTT
TTCCCTCTGCCAAAAATTATGGGGACATCATGAAGCCCCTTGAGCATCTGACTTCTGGCTAATAAAGGAA
ATTTATTTTCATTGCAATAGTGTGTTGGAATTTTTTGTGTCTCTCACTCGGAAGGACATATGGGAGGGCA
AATCATTTAAAACATCAGAATGAGTATTTGGTTTAGAGTTTGGCAACATATGCCCATATGCTGGCTGCCA
TGAACAAAGGTTGGCTATAAAGAGGTCATCAGTATATGAAACAGCCCCCTGCTGTCCATTCCTTATTCCA
TAGAAAAGCCTTGACTTGAGGTTAGATTTTTTTTATATTTTGTTTTGTGTTATTTTTTTCTTTAACATCC
CTAAAATTTTCCTTACATGTTTTACTAGCCAGATTTTTCCTCCTCTCCTGACTACTCCCAGTCATAGCTG
TCCCTCTTCTCTTATGGAGATCCCTCGACCTGCAGCCCAAGCTTGGCGTAATCATGGTCATAGCTGTTTC
CTGTGTGAAATTGTTATCCGCTCACAATTCCACACAACATACGAGCCGGAAGCATAAAGTGTAAAGCCTG
GGGTGCCTAATGAGTGAGCTAACTCACATTAATTGCGTTGCGCTCACTGCCCGCTTTCCAGTCGGGAAAC
CTGTCGTGCCAGCGGATCCGCATCTCAATTAGTCAGCAACCATAGTCCCGCCCCTAACTCCGCCCATCCC
GCCCCTAACTCCGCCCAGTTCCGCCCATTCTCCGCCCCATGGCTGACTAATTTTTTTTATTTATGCAGAG
GCCGAGGCCGCCTCGGCCTCTGAGCTATTCCAGAAGTAGTGAGGAGGCTTTTTTGGAGGCCTAGGCTTTT
GCAAAAAGCTAACTTGTTTATTGCAGCTTATAATGGTTACAAATAAAGCAATAGCATCACAAATTTCACA
AATAAAGCATTTTTTTCACTGCATTCTAGTTGTGGTTTGTCCAAACTCATCAATGTATCTTATCATGTCT
GGATCCGCTGCATTAATGAATCGGCCAACGCGCGGGGAGAGGCGGTTTGCGTATTGGGCGCTCTTCCGCT
TCCTCGCTCACTGACTCGCTGCGCTCGGTCGTTCGGCTGCGGCGAGCGGTATCAGCTCACTCAAAGGCGG
TAATACGGTTATCCACAGAATCAGGGGATAACGCAGGAAAGAACATGTGAGCAAAAGGCCAGCAAAAGGC
CAGGAACCGTAAAAAGGCCGCGTTGCTGGCGTTTTTCCATAGGCTCCGCCCCCCTGACGAGCATCACAAA
AATCGACGCTCAAGTCAGAGGTGGCGAAACCCGACAGGACTATAAAGATACCAGGCGTTTCCCCCTGGAA
GCTCCCTCGTGCGCTCTCCTGTTCCGACCCTGCCGCTTACGGATACCTGTCCGCCTTTCTCCCTTCGGGA
AGCGTGGCGCTTTCTCATAGCTCACGCTGTAGGTATCTCAGTTCGGTGTAGGTCGTTCGCTCCAAGCTGG
GCTGTGTGCACGAACCCCCCGTTCAGCCCGACCGCTGCGCCTTATCCGGTAACTATCGTCTTGAGTCCAA
CCCGGTAAGACACGACTTATCGCCACTGGCAGCAGCCACTGGTAACAGGATTAGCAGAGCGAGGTATGTA
GGCGGTGCTACAGAGTTCTTGAAGTGGTGGCCTAACTACGGCTACACTAGAAGAACAGTATTTGGTATCT
GCGCTCTGCTGAAGCCAGTTACCTTCGGAAAAAGAGTTGGTAGCTCTTGATCCGGCAAACAAACCACCGC
TGGTAGCGGTGGTTTTTTTGTTTGCAAGCAGCAGATTACGCGCAGAAAAAAAGGATCTCAAGAAGATCCT
TTGATCTTTTCTACGGGGTCTGACGCTCAGTGGAACGAAAACTCACGTTAAGGGATTTTGGTCATGAGAT
TATCAAAAAGGATCTTCACCTAGATCCTTTTAAATTAAAAATGAAGTTTTAAATCAATCTAAAGTATATA
TGAGTAAACTTGGTCTGACAGTTACCAATGCTTAATCAGTGAGGCACCTATCTCAGCGATCTGTCTATTT
CGTTCATCCATAGTTGCCTGACTCCCCGTCGTGTAGATAACTACGATACGGGAGGGCTTACCATCTGGCC
CCAGTGCTGCAATGATACCGCGAGACCCACGCTCACCGGCTCCAGATTTATCAGCAATAAACCAGCCAGC
CGGAAGGGCCGAGCGCAGAAGTGGTCCTGCAACTTTATCCGCCTCCATCCAGTCTATTAATTGTTGCCGG
GAAGCTAGAGTAAGTAGTTCGCCAGTTAATAGTTTGCGCAACGTTGTTGCCATTGCTACAGGCATCGTGG
TGTCACGCTCGTCGTTTGGTATGGCTTCATTCAGCTCCGGTTCCCAACGATCAAGGCGAGTTACATGATC
CCCCATGTTGTGCAAAAAAGCGGTTAGCTCCTTCGGTCCTCCGATCGTTGTCAGAAGTAAGTTGGCCGCA
GTGTTATCACTCATGGTTATGGCAGCACTGCATAATTCTCTTACTGTCATGCCATCCGTAAGATGCTTTT
CTGTGACTGGTGAGTACTCAACCAAGTCATTCTGAGAATAGTGTATGCGGCGACCGAGTTGCTCTTGCCC
GGCGTCAATACGGGATAATACCGCGCCACATAGCAGAACTTTAAAAGTGCTCATCATTGGAAAACGTTCT
TCGGGGCGAAAACTCTCAAGGATCTTACCGCTGTTGAGATCCAGTTCGATGTAACCCACTCGTGCACCCA
ACTGATCTTCAGCATCTTTTACTTTCACCAGCGTTTCTGGGTGAGCAAAAACAGGAAGGCAAAATGCCGC
AAAAAAGGGAATAAGGGCGACACGGAAATGTTGAATACTCATACTCTTCCTTTTTCAATATTATTGAAGC
ATTTATCAGGGTTATTGTCTCATGAGCGGATACATATTTGAATGTATTTAGAAAAATAAACAAATAGGGG
TTCCGCGCACATTTCCCCGAAAAGTGCCACCTGGGTCGACATTGATTATTGACTAGTTATTAATAGTAAT
CAATTACGGGGTCATTAGTTCATAGCCCATATATGGAGTTCCGCGTTACATAACTTACGGTAAATGGCCC
GCCTGGCTGACCGCCCAACGACCCCCGCCCATTGACGTCAATAATGACGTATGTTCCCATAGTAACGCCA
ATAGGGACTTTCCATTGACGTCAATGGGTGGAGTATTTACGGTAAACTGCCCACTTGGCAGTACATCAAG
TGTATCATATGCCAAGTACGCCCCCTATTGACGTCAATGACGGTAAATGGCCCGCCTGGCATTATGCCCA
GTACATGACCTTATGGGACTTTCCTACTTGGCAGTACATCTACGTATTAGTCATCGCTATTACCATGGGA
GGCGTGGCCTGGGCGGGACTGGGGAGTGGCGAGCCCTCAGATCCTGCATATAAGCAGCTGCTTTTTGCCT
GTACTGGGTCTCTCTGGTTAGACCAGATCTGAGCCTGGGAGCTCTCTGGCTAACTAGGGAACCCACTGCT
TAAGCCTCAATAAAGCTTGCCTTGAGTGCTTCAAGTAGTGTGTGCCCGTCTGTTGTGTGACTCTGGTAAC
TAGAGATCCCTCAGACCCTTTTAGTCAGTGTGGAAAATCTCTAGCAGTGGCGCCCGAACAGGGACTTGAA
AGCGAAAGGGAAACCAGAGGAGCTCTCTCGACGCAGGACTCGGCTTGCTGAAGCGCGCACGGCAAGAGGC
GAGGGGCGGCGACTGGTGAGTACGCCAAAAATTTTGACTAGCGGAGGCTAGAAGGAGAGAGATGGGTGCG
AGAGCGTCAGTATTAAGCGGGGGAGAATTAGATCGCGATGGGAAAAAATTCGGTTAAGGCCAGGGGGAAA
GAAAAAATATAAATTAAAACATATAGTATGGGCAAGCAGGGAGCTAGAACGATTCGCAGTTAATACTGGC
CTGTTAGAAACATCAGAAGGCTGTAGACAAATACTGGGACAGCTACAACCATCCCTTCAGACAGGATCAG
AAGAACTTAGATCATTATATAATACAGTAGCAACCCTCTATTGTGTGCATCAAAGGATAGAGATAAAAGA
CACCAAGGAAGCTTTAGACAAGATAGAGGAAGAGCAAAACAAAAGTAAGAAAAAAGCACAGCAAGCAGCA
GGATCTTCAGACCTGGAAATTCCCTACAATCCCCAAAGTCAAGGAGTAGTAGAATCTATGAATAAAGAAT
TAAAGAAAATTATAGGACAGGTAAGAGATCAGGCTGAACATCTTAAGACAGCAGTACAAATGGCAGTATT
CATCCACAATTTTAAAAGAAAAGGGGGGATTGGGGGGTACAGTGCAGGGGAAAGAATAGTAGACATAATA
GCAACAGACATACAAACTAAAGAATTACAAAAACAAATTACAAAAATTCAAAATTTTCGGGTTTATTACA
GGGACAGCAGAAATCCACTTTGGAAAGGACCAGCAAAGCTCCTCTGGAAAGGTGAAGGGGCAGTAGTAAT
ACAAGATAATAGTGACATAAAAGTAGTGCCAAGAAGAAAAGCAAAGATCATTAGGGATTATGGAAAACAG
ATGGCAGGTGATGATTGTGTGGCAAGTAGACAGGATGAGGATTAGAACATGGAAAAGTTTAGTAAAACAC
CATAAGGAGGAGATATGAGGGACAATTGGAGAAGTGAATTATATAAATATAAAGTAGTAAAAATTGAACC
ATTAGGAGTAGCACCCACCAAGGCAAAGAGAAGAGTGGTGCAGAGAGAAAAAAGAGCAGTGGGAATAGGA
GCTTTGTTCCTTGGGTTCTTGGGAGCAGCAGGAAGCACTATGGGCGCAGCGTCAATGACGCTGACGGTAC
AGGCCAGACAATTATTGTCTGGTATAGTGCAGCAGCAGAACAATTTGCTGAGGGCTATTGAGGCGCAACA
GCATCTGTTGCAACTCACAGTCTGGGGCATCAAGCAGCTCCAGGCAAGAATCCTGGCTGTGGAAAGATAC
CTAAAGGATCAACAGCTCCTGGGGATTTGGGGTTGCTCTGGAAAACTCATTTGCACCACTGCTGTGCCTT
GGAATGCTAGTTGGAGTAATAAATCTCTGGAACAGATTTGGAATCACACGACCTGGATGGAGTGGGACAG
AGAAATTAACAATTACACAAGCTTAATACACTCCTTAATTGAAGAATCGCAAAACCAGCAAGAAAAGAAT
GAACAAGAATTATTGGAATTAGATAAATGGGCAAGTTTGTGGAATTGGTTTAACATAACAAATTGGCTGT
GGTATATAAAATTATTCATAATGATAGTAGGAGGCTTGGTAGGTTTAAGAATAGTTTTTGCTGTACTTTC
TATAGTGAATAGAGTTAGGCAGGGATATTCACCATTATCGTTTCAGACCCACCTCCCAACCCCGAGGGGA
CCCGACAGGCCCGAAGGAATAGAAGAAGAAGGTGGAGAGAGAGACAGAGACAGATCCATTCGATTAGTGA
ACGGATCTCGACGGTATCTAGTGATTATCGGATCAACTTTGTATAGAAAAGTTGGGTACAACTCCCACTA
GACATATCCTACTCTATCATTGATAGAGTGACCCTTCCATAGACATATCCTACTCTATCATTGATAGAGT
GACCCTTCCACTAGGTTCACTTTTCTCTATCATTGATAGGGAGTGGTAAACAATTGATGGACAAAATCTA
TCAATGATAGAGAGTGCATGTTACTAGTATTGTTCTTCTCTATCATTGATAGTGACTTTGCCTAATCACT
TAGCAACTCTATCATTGATAGAGTTCTAGTATTAGCAAGGCCTTTCCTCTATATAAGGAAGTTCATTTCA
TTTGGAGAAGATCCCCCAAGTTTGTACAAAAAAGCAGGCTTCACCATGACCATCCTTTTCCTTACTATGG
TTATTTCATACTTCGGTTGCATGAAGGCGGCGCCCATGAAAGAAGTAAACGTCCACGGACAAGGCAACTT
GGCCTACCCAGGTGTGCGGACCCATGGGACTCTGGAGAGCGTGAATGGGCCCAGGGCAGGTTCGAGAGGT
CTGACGACGACATCACTGGCTGACACTTTTGAGCACGTCATCGAAGAGCTGCTGGATGAGGACCAGAAGG
TTCGGCCCAACGAAGAAAACCATAAGGACGCGGACTTGTACACTTCCCGGGTGATGCTCAGCAGTCAAGT
GCCTTTGGAGCCTCCTCTACTCTTTCTGCTGGAGGAATACAAAAATTACCTGGATGCCGCAAACATGTCT
ATGAGGGTTCGGCGCCACTCCGACCCTGCCCGCCGTGGGGAGCTGAGCGTGTGTGACAGTATTAGCGAGT
GGGTCACAGCGGCAGATAAAAAGACTGCAGTGGACATGTCTGGCGGGACGGTCACAGTCCTAGAGAAAGT
CCCGGTATCCAAAGGCCAACTGAAGCAGTATTTCTACGAGACCAAGTGTAATCCCATGGGTTACACCAAG
GAAGGCTGCAGGGGCATAGACAAAAGGCACTGGAACTCGCAATGCCGAACTACCCAATCGTATGTTCGGG
CCCTTACTATGGATAGCAAAAAGAGAATTGGCTGGCGATTCATAAGGATAGACACTTCCTGTGTATGTAC
ACTGACCATTAAGAGGGGAAGATAGACCCAGCTTTCTTGTACAAAGTGGTGATAATCGAATTCCACGGGG
TTGGGGTTGCGCCTTTTCCAAGGCAGCCCTGGGTTTGCGCAGGGACGCGGCTGCTCTGGGCGTGGTTCCG
GGAAACGCAGCGGCGCCGACCCTGGGTCTCGCACATTCTTCACGTCCGTTCGCAGCGTCACCCGGATCTT
CGCCGCTACCCTTGTGGGCCCCCCGGCGACGCTTCCTGCTCCGCCCCTAAGTCGGGAAGGTTCCTTGCGG
TTCGCGGCGTGCCGGACGTGACAAACGGAAGCCGCACGTCTCACTAGTACCCTCGCAGACGGACAGCGCC
AGGGAGCAATGGCAGCGCGCCGACCGCGATGGGCTGTGGCCAATAGCGGCTGCTCAGCAGGGCGCGCCGA
GAGCAGCGGCCGGGAAGGGGCGGTGCGGGAGGCGGGGTGTGGGGCGGTAGTGTGGGCCCTGTTCCTGCCC
GCGCGGTGTTCCGCATTCTGCAAGCCTCCGGAGCGCACGTCGGCAGTCGGCTCCCTCGTTGACCGAATCA
CCGACCTCTCTCCCCAG
